>Addgene plasmid #89986 | pBAD-LSSmCherry1 | addgene full sequence | sequence record 178047 | Addgene NGS Result
AAGAAACCAATTGTCCATATTGCATCAGACATTGCCGTCACTGCGTCTTTTACTGGCTCTTCTCGCTAAC
CAAACCGGTAACCCCGCTTATTAAAAGCATTCTGTAACAAAGCGGGACCAAAGCCATGACAAAAACGCGT
AACAAAAGTGTCTATAATCACGGCAGAAAAGTCCACATTGATTATTTGCACGGCGTCACACTTTGCTATG
CCATAGCATTTTTATCCATAAGATTAGCGGATCCTACCTGACGCTTTTTATCGCAACTCTCTACTGTTTC
TCCATACCCGTTTTTTGGGCTAACAGGAGGAATTAACCATGGGGGGTTCTCATCATCATCATCATCATGG
TATGGCTAGCATGACTGGTGGACAGCAAATGGGTCGGGATCTGTACGACGATGACGATAAGGATCCGAGC
TCGAGAATGGTGAGCAAGGGCGAGGAGGATAACATGACCATCATCAAGGAGTTCATGCGCTTCAAGGTGC
ACATGGAGGGCTCCGTGAACGGCCACGAGTTCGAGATCGAGGGCGAGGGCGAGGGCCGCCCCTACGAGGG
CACCCAGACCGCCAAGCTGAAGGTGACCAAGGGTGGCCCCCTGCCCTTCGCCTGGGACATCCTGTCCCCT
CAGTTCATGTACGGCTCCAAGGCCTACGTGAAGCACCCCGCCGACATCCCCGACTACTTGAAGCTGTCCT
TCCCCGAGGGCTTCAATTGGGAGCGCGTGATGAACTTTGAGGACGGCGGTGTGGTGACCGTGACCCAGGA
CTCCTCCCTGCAGGACGGCGAGTTCATCTACAAGGTGAAGCTGCGCGGCACCAACTTCCCCTCTGACGGC
CCCGTAATGCAGTGTCGTACCATGGGCTTGGAGGCCAGTACTGAGCGGATGTACCCCGAGGACGGCGCCC
TGAAGGGCGAGAGTAAGGAGAGGCTGAAGCTGAAGGACGGCGGCCACTACGACGCTGAGGTCAAGACCAC
CTACAAGGCCAAGAAGCCCGTGCAGCTGCCCGGCGCCTACAACGTCGACATCAAGTTGGACATCCTTTCC
CACAACGAGGACTACACCATCGTGGAACAGTACGAACGCTCCGAGGGCCGCCACTCCACCGGCGGCATGG
ACGAGCTGTACAAGTAAAAGCTTGGCTGTTTTGGCGGATGAGAGAAGATTTTCAGCCTGATACAGATTAA
ATCAGAACGCAGAAGCGGTCTGATAAAACAGAATTTGCCTGGCGGCAGTAGCGCGGTGGTCCCACCTGAC
CCCATGCCGAACTCAGAAGTGAAACGCCGTAGCGCCGATGGTAGTGTGGGGTCTCCCCATGCGAGAGTAG
GGAACTGCCAGGCATCAAATAAAACGAAAGGCTCAGTCGAAAGACTGGGCCTTTCGTTTTATCTGTTGTT
TGTCGGTGAACGCTCTCCTGAGTAGGACAAATCCGCCGGGAGCGGATTTGAACGTTGCGAAGCAACGGCC
CGGAGGGTGGCGGGCAGGACGCCCGCCATAAACTGCCAGGCATCAAATTAAGCAGAAGGCCATCCTGACG
GATGGCCTTTTTGCGTTTCTACAAACTCTTTTGTTTATTTTTCTAAATACATTCAAATATGTATCCGCTC
ATGAGACAATAACCCTGATAAATGCTTCAATAATATTGAAAAAGGAAGAGTATGAGTATTCAACATTTCC
GTGTCGCCCTTATTACCTTTTTTGCGGCATTTTGCCTTCCTGTTTTTGCTCACCCAGAAACGCTGGTGAA
AGTAAAAGATGCTGAAGATCAGTTGGGTGCACGAGTGGGTTACATCGAACTGGATCTCAACAGCGGTAAG
ATCCTTGAGAGTTTTCGCCCCGAAGAACGTTTTCCAATGATGAGCACTTTTAAAGTTCTGCTATGTGGCG
CGGTATTATCCCGTGTTGACGCCGGGCAAGAGCAACTCGGTCGCCGCATACACTATTCTCAGAATGACTT
GGTTGAGTACTCACCAGTCACAGAAAAGCATCTTACGGATGGCATGACAGTAAGAGAATTATGCAGTGCT
GCCATAACCATGAGTGATAACACTGCGGCCAACTTACTTCTGACAACGATCGGAGGACCGAAGGAGCTAA
CCGCTTTTTTGCACAACATGGGGGATCATGTAACTCGCCTTGATCGTTGGGAACCGGAGCTGAATGAAGC
CATACCAAACGACGAGCGTGACACCACGATGCCTGTAGCAATGGCAACAACGTTGCGCAAACTATTAACT
GGCGAACTACTTACTCTAGCTTCCCGGCAACAATTAATAGACTGGATGGAGGCGGATAAAGTTGCAGGAC
CACTTCTGCGCTCGGCCCTTCCGGCTGGCTGGTTTATTGCTGATAAATCTGGAGCCGGTGAGCGTGGGTC
TCGCGGTATCATTGCAGCACTGGGGCCAGATGGTAAGCCCTCCCGTATCGTAGTTATCTACACGACGGGG
AGTCAGGCAACTATGGATGAACGAAATAGACAGATCGCTGAGATAGGTGCCTCACTGATTAAGCATTGGT
AACTGTCAGACCAAGTTTACTCATATATACTTTAGATTGATTTAAAACTTCATTTTTAATTTAAAAGGAT
CTAGGTGAAGATCCTTTTTGATAATCTCATGACCAAAATCCCTTAACGTGAGTTTTCGTTCCACTGAGCG
TCAGACCCCGTAGAAAAGATCAAAGGATCTTCTTGAGATCCTTTTTTTCTGCGCGTAATCTGCTGCTTGC
AAACAAAAAAACCACCGCTACCAGCGGTGGTTTGTTTGCCGGATCAAGAGCTACCAACTCTTTTTCCGAA
GGTAACTGGCTTCAGCAGAGCGCAGATACCAAATACTGTCCTTCTAGTGTAGCCGTAGTTAGGCCACCAC
TTCAAGAACTCTGTAGCACCGCCTACATACCTCGCTCTGCTAATCCTGTTACCAGTGGCTGCTGCCAGTG
GCGATAAGTCGTGTCTTACCGGGTTGGACTCAAGACGATAGTTACCGGATAAGGCGCAGCGGTCGGGCTG
AACGGGGGGTTCGTGCACACAGCCCAGCTTGGAGCGAACGACCTACACCGAACTGAGATACCTACAGCGT
GAGCTATGAGAAAGCGCCACGCTTCCCGAAGGGAGAAAGGCGGACAGGTATCCGGTAAGCGGCAGGGTCG
GAACAGGAGAGCGCACGAGGGAGCTTCCAGGGGGAAACGCCTGGTATCTTTATAGTCCTGTCGGGTTTCG
CCACCTCTGACTTGAGCGTCGATTTTTGTGATGCTCGTCAGGGGGGCGGAGCCTATGGAAAAACGCCAGC
AACGCGGCCTTTTTACGGTTCCTGGCCTTTTGCTGGCCTTTTGCTCACATGTTCTTTCCTGCGTTATCCC
CTGATTCTGTGGATAACCGTATTACCGCCTTTGAGTGAGCTGATACCGCTCGCCGCAGCCGAACGACCGA
GCGCAGCGAGTCAGTGAGCGAGGAAGCGGAAGAGCGCCTGATGCGGTATTTTCTCCTTACGCATCTGTGC
GGTATTTCACACCGCATATGGTGCACTCTCAGTACAATCTGCTCTGATGCCGCATAGTTAAGCCAGTATA
CACTCCGCTATCGCTACGTGACTGGGTCATGGCTGCGCCCCGACACCCGCCAACACCCGCTGACGCGCCC
TGACGGGCTTGTCTGCTCCCGGCATCCGCTTACAGACAAGCTGTGACCGTCTCCGGGAGCTGCATGTGTC
AGAGGTTTTCACCGTCATCACCGAAACGCGCGAGGCAGCAGATCAATTCGCGCGCGAAGGCGAAGCGGCA
TGCATAATGTGCCTGTCAAATGGACGAAGCAGGGATTCTGCAAACCCTATGCTACTCCGTCAAGCCGTCA
ATTGTCTGATTCGTTACCAATTATGACAACTTGACGGCTACATCATTCACTTTTTCTTCACAACCGGCAC
GGAACTCGCTCGGGCTGGCCCCGGTGCATTTTTTAAATACCCGCGAGAAATAGAGTTGATCGTCAAAACC
AACATTGCGACCGACGGTGGCGATAGGCATCCGGGTGGTGCTCAAAAGCAGCTTCGCCTGGCTGATACGT
TGGTCCTCGCGCCAGCTTAAGACGCTAATCCCTAACTGCTGGCGGAAAAGATGTGACAGACGCGACGGCG
ACAAGCAAACATGCTGTGCGACGCTGGCGATATCAAAATTGCTGTCTGCCAGGTGATCGCTGATGTACTG
ACAAGCCTCGCGTACCCGATTATCCATCGGTGGATGGAGCGACTCGTTAATCGCTTCCATGCGCCGCAGT
AACAATTGCTCAAGCAGATTTATCGCCAGCAGCTCCGAATAGCGCCCTTCCCCTTGCCCGGCGTTAATGA
TTTGCCCAAACAGGTCGCTGAAATGCGGCTGGTGCGCTTCATCCGGGCGAAAGAACCCCGTATTGGCAAA
TATTGACGGCCAGTTAAGCCATTCATGCCAGTAGGCGCGCGGACGAAAGTAAACCCACTGGTGATACCAT
TCGCGAGCCTCCGGATGACGACCGTAGTGATGAATCTCTCCTGGCGGGAACAGCAAAATATCACCCGGTC
GGCAAACAAATTCTCGTCCCTGATTTTTCACCACCCCCTGACCGCGAATGGTGAGATTGAGAATATAACC
TTTCATTCCCAGCGGTCGGTCGATAAAAAAATCGAGATAACCGTTGGCCTCAATCGGCGTTAAACCCGCC
ACCAGATGGGCATTAAACGAGTATCCCGGCAGCAGGGGATCATTTTGCGCTTCAGCCATACTTTTCATAC
TCCCGCCATTCAGAG
Features (pLannotate 1.2.2; 14 found; start..end, strand, type, name):
      1..285     +  promoter       araBAD promoter: araBAD; promoter of the L-arabinose operon of E. coli; the araC regulatory gene is transcribed in the opposite direction (Guzman et al., 1995)
    331..351     +  CDS            capTEV™ (fragment): composite tag for in vivo biotinylation, TEV protease cleavage, and 6xHis tagging
    352..384     +  CDS            T7 tag (gene 10 leader): leader peptide from bacteriophage T7 gene 10 promotes efficient translation in E. coli
    388..411     +  CDS            Xpress™ tag: Xpress™ epitope tag, including an enterokinase recognition and cleavage site
    427..1134    +  CDS            LSSmCherry1: LSSmCherry1 is a basic (constitutively fluorescent) long stokes shift fluorescent protein published in 2017. It has high acid sensitivity.
   1227..1342    +  ncRNA          5S rRNA: Accession: RF00001 - 5S ribosomal RNA
   1346..1432    +  terminator     rrnB T1 terminator: Escherichia coli rrnB; transcription terminator T1 from the E. coli rrnB gene
   1524..1551    +  terminator     rrnB T2 terminator: transcription terminator T2 from the E. coli rrnB gene
   1570..1661    +  promoter       AmpR promoter: bla
   1662..2522    +  CDS            AmpR: β-lactamase; bla; confers resistance to ampicillin, carbenicillin, and related antibiotics
   2693..3281    +  rep_origin     ori: high-copy-number ColE1/pMB1/pBR322/pUC origin of replication
   3467..3607    -  misc_feature   bom: basis of mobility region from pBR322
   3709..3749    -  CDS            rop (fragment): Rop protein, which maintains plasmids at low copy number; rop
   3871..4749    -  CDS            araC: L-arabinose regulatory protein; araC
