[The description below was written by a language model from this plasmid's Addgene catalogue record and pLannotate feature annotations shown in this document.]
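Description:
pBAD-LSSmCherry1 is a bacterial expression plasmid built on the pBAD His B backbone that produces LSSmCherry1, a synthetic long Stokes-shift variant of the red fluorescent protein mCherry. The 4,775 nt plasmid replicates in E. coli from a ColE1/pMB1-type origin and is recorded as high copy. Only a short fragment of the rop gene is annotated, alongside the pBR322 bom (basis of mobility) region. Selection is through the β-lactamase gene (AmpR) driven by its own promoter, which confers ampicillin resistance.

Expression is controlled by the araBAD promoter together with the divergently oriented araC gene. AraC represses the promoter in the absence of L-arabinose and activates it when the sugar is present, giving tight, titratable induction. The roughly 0.7 kb LSSmCherry1 coding sequence was inserted between XhoI and HindIII sites, both retained. It lies downstream of the N-terminal leader listed in the record as 6xHis-T7-Xpress. The His stretch is picked up by the automated annotation as a fragment of a composite tag rather than as a plain 6xHis tag. It is followed by the T7 gene 10 leader, which promotes efficient translation, and the Xpress epitope, which includes an enterokinase cleavage site. This leader allows metal-affinity purification, antibody detection and optional tag removal. Transcription ends at the rrnB T1 and T2 terminators, preceded by a 5S rRNA segment that is part of the rrnB region.

The feature annotation describes LSSmCherry1 as constitutively fluorescent and highly acid-sensitive. The plasmid suits arabinose-induced production of the tagged protein in E. coli for purification and characterisation, or as a source of the coding sequence for subcloning.
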