Addgene plasmid #89986: pBAD-LSSmCherry1
Purpose: Long stokes-shift variant of red fluorescent protein mCherry
Depositing lab: Robert Campbell. Depositing organization: University of Alberta. Publication: Engineering of mCherry variants with long Stokes shift, red-shifted fluorescence, and low cytotoxicity. Shen Y, Chen Y, Wu J, Shaner NC, Campbell RE. PLoS One. 2017 Feb 27;12(2):e0171257. doi: 10.1371/journal.pone.0171257. eCollection 2017. PONE-D-16-30422 PubMed 28241009.
Backbone
  Vector backbone: pBAD His B
  Vector type: Bacterial Expression
Growth in bacteria
  Bacterial resistance: Ampicillin, 100 μg/mL
  Growth temperature: 37°C
  Growth strain: DH5alpha
  Copy number: High Copy
Gene/Insert
  Gene/Insert name: LSSmCherry1 (alt name: Long Stokes-shift mCherry)
  Species: Synthetic
  Insert size (bp): 711
  GenBank ID: KX638424.1
  Tag / fusion protein: 6xHis-T7-Xpress
  Cloning method: Restriction Enzyme; 5′ cloning site XhoI (not destroyed); 3′ cloning site HindIII (not destroyed)
  Sequencing primers: 5′ ATGCCATAGCATTTTTATCC; 3′ GATTTAATCTGTATCAGG
Terms and licenses: Academic/Nonprofit Terms; Industry Terms: Not Available to Industry
How to cite: pBAD-LSSmCherry1 was a gift from Robert Campbell (Addgene plasmid # 89986 ; http://n2t.net/addgene:89986 ; RRID:Addgene_89986)
