>Addgene plasmid #89986 | pBAD-LSSmCherry1 | depositor partial sequence | sequence record 174392 | pBAD-LSSmCherry1 sequence 711 bps
ATGGTGAGCAAGGGCGAGGAGGATAACATGACCATCATCAAGGAGTTCATGCGCTTCAAGGTGCACATGG
AGGGCTCCGTGAACGGCCACGAGTTCGAGATCGAGGGCGAGGGCGAGGGCCGCCCCTACGAGGGCACCCA
GACCGCCAAGCTGAAGGTGACCAAGGGTGGCCCCCTGCCCTTCGCCTGGGACATCCTGTCCCCTCAGTTC
ATGTACGGCTCCAAGGCCTACGTGAAGCACCCCGCCGACATCCCCGACTACTTGAAGCTGTCCTTCCCCG
AGGGCTTCAATTGGGAGCGCGTGATGAACTTTGAGGACGGCGGTGTGGTGACCGTGACCCAGGACTCCTC
CCTGCAGGACGGCGAGTTCATCTACAAGGTGAAGCTGCGCGGCACCAACTTCCCCTCTGACGGCCCCGTA
ATGCAGTGTCGTACCATGGGCTTGGAGGCCAGTACTGAGCGGATGTACCCCGAGGACGGCGCCCTGAAGG
GCGAGAGTAAGGAGAGGCTGAAGCTGAAGGACGGCGGCCACTACGACGCTGAGGTCAAGACCACCTACAA
GGCCAAGAAGCCCGTGCAGCTGCCCGGCGCCTACAACGTCGACATCAAGTTGGACATCCTTTCCCACAAC
GAGGACTACACCATCGTGGAACAGTACGAACGCTCCGAGGGCCGCCACTCCACCGGCGGCATGGACGAGC
TGTACAAGTAA
